Addgene plasmid #203674: pQFT
Purpose: (Empty Backbone) pQF derivative with promoter PQ5 exchanged for promoter PQJ
Depositing lab: Urs Jenal. Depositing organization: University of Basel. Publication: A Synthetic Cumate-Inducible Promoter for Graded and Homogenous Gene Expression in Pseudomonas aeruginosa. Klotz A, Kaczmarczyk A, Jenal U. Appl Environ Microbiol. 2023 May 18:e0021123. doi: 10.1128/aem.00211-23. PubMed 37199671.
Backbone
  Vector backbone: pQFT
  Backbone manufacturer: Andreas Kaczmarczyk
  Backbone size (bp): 7500
  Vector type: Bacterial Expression
  Promoter: PQJ
  Tag / fusion protein: 3xFLAG (N terminal on backbone); 3xFLAG (C terminal on backbone)
Growth in bacteria
  Bacterial resistance: Tetracycline, 10 μg/mL
  Growth temperature: 37°C
  Growth strain: DH5alpha
  Copy number: Unknown
Gene/Insert
  Cloning method: Restriction Enzyme
  Sequencing primers: 3′ M13
Terms and licenses: Academic/Nonprofit Terms; Industry Terms: Not Available to Industry
How to cite: pQFT was a gift from Urs Jenal (Addgene plasmid # 203674 ; http://n2t.net/addgene:203674 ; RRID:Addgene_203674)
