[The description below was written by a language model from this plasmid's Addgene catalogue record and pLannotate feature annotations shown in this document.]
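Description:
pQFT is an empty bacterial expression backbone of roughly 7.5 kb, described as a derivative of pQF in which the original PQ5 promoter has been replaced by the synthetic cumate-inducible promoter PQJ. The associated work concerns graded, homogeneous gene expression in Pseudomonas aeruginosa, and the plasmid architecture fits that broad-host-range purpose. It carries the IncP (RK2-type) oriV together with trfA, whose product activates oriV and supports replication in diverse Gram-negative hosts. A ColE1/pUC-type origin is also present for propagation in E. coli cloning strains. An IncP oriT with traJ and a traI fragment allows the plasmid to be mobilised by conjugation when transfer functions are supplied in trans. Selection is by tetracycline, through the tetA efflux gene and its associated tetR regulator. The short bla, rop and bom fragments in the annotation appear to be non-functional remnants of earlier cloning steps.

The regulatory module consists of cymR, the Pseudomonas putida repressor of the cym/cmt operons, encoded divergently from the expression promoter and apparently driven by a fragment of the bla promoter. Two CuO operator sites lie in the promoter region. CymR binds these operators to keep transcription off, and cumate releases the repressor to turn expression on. Downstream, two 3xFLAG-related segments flank the cloning region, so a gene inserted by restriction cloning can be tagged with 3xFLAG at either its N or C terminus for detection or pull-down. A lacZα fragment follows this region. No insert is present, and the copy number is recorded as unknown.
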