Features (pLannotate 1.2.2; 19 found; start..end, strand, type, name):
     24..655     +  rep_origin     oriV: incP origin of replication
    733..946     +  CDS            bla(M) (fragment): β-lactamase lacking the signal sequence; bla(M); allows cytosolic expression of β-lactamase
   1118..1706    +  rep_origin     ori: high-copy-number ColE1/pMB1/pBR322/pUC origin of replication
   1771..2379    -  CDS            cymR: CYMR_PSEPU - Experimental evidence at transcript level: Swiss-Prot protein existence level 2. Involved in the repression of the cym and cmt operons which are responsible of the p-cymene degradation. From Pseudomonas putida (Arthrobacter siderocapsulatus).
   2410..2441    -  promoter       AmpR promoter (fragment): bla
   2456..2483    +  protein_bind   CuO: CymR-binding P2 operator sequence from the p-cmt operon of Pseudomonas putida (Mullick et al., 2006) CymR
   2526..2553    +  protein_bind   CuO: CymR-binding P2 operator sequence from the p-cmt operon of Pseudomonas putida (Mullick et al., 2006) CymR
   2617..2639    +  CDS            3xFLAG (fragment): three tandem FLAG® epitope tags
   2737..2759    +  CDS            3xFLAG (fragment): three tandem FLAG® epitope tags
   2831..2988    +  CDS            lacZα (fragment): LacZα fragment of β-galactosidase; lacZ fragment
   2994..3093    -  misc_feature   bom (fragment): basis of mobility region from pBR322
   3195..3230    -  CDS            rop (fragment): Rop protein, which maintains plasmids at low copy number; rop
   3295..3937    -  CDS            TetR (fragment): tetracycline resistance regulatory protein; tetR
   4043..5242    +  CDS            TcR: tetracycline efflux protein; tetA; confers resistance to tetracycline
   5301..5453    -  CDS            tetR (fragment): TETR1_ECOLX - Experimental evidence at protein level: Swiss-Prot protein existence level 1. TetR is the repressor of the tetracycline resistance element; its N-terminal region forms a helix-turn-helix structure and binds DNA. Binding of tetracycline to TetR reduces the repressor affinity for the tetracycline resistance gene (tetA) promoter operator sites. From Escherichia coli.
   5473..6621    -  CDS            trfA: trans-acting replication protein that binds to and activates oriV
   6751..6855    -  CDS            traI (fragment): TRAI6_ECOLX - Experimental evidence at protein level: Swiss-Prot protein existence level 1. The initiation process of transfer DNA synthesis requires the interaction of at least three plasmid-specific components (TraH, I, and J) at the transfer origin resulting in the assembly of a specialised nucleoprotein complex - the relaxosome. Site- and strand-specific cleavage at the transfer origin is dependent on TraI and TraJ. From Escherichia coli.
   6893..7264    -  CDS            traJ: oriT-recognizing protein; traJ
   7297..7406    -  oriT           oriT: incP origin of transfer
>Addgene plasmid #203674 | pQFT | addgene full sequence | sequence record 417531 | Addgene NGS Result
GAAAAGATCCGTCGACCCTTTCCGACGCTCACCGGGCTGGTTGCCCTCGCCGCTGGGCTGGCGGCCGTCT
ATGGCCCTGCAAACGCGCCAGAAACGCCGTCGAAGCCGTGTGCGAGACACCGCGGCCGCCGGCGTTGTGG
ATACCTCGCGGAAAACTTGGCCCTCACTGACAGATGAGGGGCGGACGTTGACACTTGAGGGGCCGACTCA
CCCGGCGCGGCGTTGACAGATGAGGGGCAGGCTCGATTTCGGCCGGCGACGTGGAGCTGGCCAGCCTCGC
AAATCGGCGAAAACGCCTGATTTTACGCGAGTTTCCCACAGATGATGTGGACAAGCCTGGGGATAAGTGC
CCTGCGGTATTGACACTTGAGGGGCGCGACTACTGACAGATGAGGGGCGCGATCCTTGACACTTGAGGGG
CAGAGTGCTGACAGATGAGGGGCGCACCTATTGACATTTGAGGGGCTGTCCACAGGCAGAAAATCCAGCA
TTTGCAAGGGTTTCCGCCCGTTTTTCGGCCACCGCTAACCTGTCTTTTAACCTGCTTTTAAACCAATATT
TATAAACCTTGTTTTTAACCAGGGCTGCGCCCTGTGCGCGTGACCGCGCACGCCGAAGGGGGGTGCCCCC
CCTTCTCGAACCCTCCCGGCCCGCTAACGCGGGCCTCCCATCCCCCCAGGGGCTGCGCCCCTCGGCCGCG
AACGGCCTCACCCCAAAAATGGCAGCCAAGCTGACCACTTCTGCGCTCGGCCCTTCCGGCTGGCTGGTTT
ATTGCTGATAAATCTGGAGCCGGTGAGCGTGGGTCTCGCGGTATCATTGCAGCACTGGGGCCAGATGGTA
AGCCCTCCCGTATCGTAGTTATCTACACGACGGGGAGTCAGGCAACTATGGATGAACGAAATAGACAGAT
CGCTGAGATAGGTGCCTCACTGATTAAGCATTGGTAACTGTCAGACCAAGTTTACTCATATATACTTTAG
ATTGATTTAAAACTTCATTTTTAATTTAAAAGGATCTAGGTGAAGATCCTTTTTGATAATCTCATGACCA
AAATCCCTTAACGTGAGTTTTCGTTCCACTGAGCGTCAGACCCCGTAGAAAAGATCAAAGGATCTTCTTG
AGATCCTTTTTTTCTGCGCGTAATCTGCTGCTTGCAAACAAAAAAACCACCGCTACCAGCGGTGGTTTGT
TTGCCGGATCAAGAGCTACCAACTCTTTTTCCGAAGGTAACTGGCTTCAGCAGAGCGCAGATACCAAATA
CTGTTCTTCTAGTGTAGCCGTAGTTAGGCCACCACTTCAAGAACTCTGTAGCACCGCCTACATACCTCGC
TCTGCTAATCCTGTTACCAGTGGCTGCTGCCAGTGGCGATAAGTCGTGTCTTACCGGGTTGGACTCAAGA
CGATAGTTACCGGATAAGGCGCAGCGGTCGGGCTGAACGGGGGGTTCGTGCACACAGCCCAGCTTGGAGC
GAACGACCTACACCGAACTGAGATACCTACAGCGTGAGCTATGAGAAAGCGCCACGCTTCCCGAAGGGAG
AAAGGCGGACAGGTATCCGGTAAGCGGCAGGGTCGGAACAGGAGAGCGCACGAGGGAGCTTCCAGGGGGA
AACGCCTGGTATCTTTATAGTCCTGTCGGGTTTCGCCACCTCTGACTTGAGCGTCGATTTTTGTGATGCT
CGTCAGGGGGGCGGAGCCTATGGAAAAACGCCAGCAACGCGGCCTTTTTACGGTTCCTGGCCTTTTGCTG
GCCTTTTGCTCACATGTTCAGCGCTTGAACTTGGCGTAGCGCTCGCGGGCGATTTCCAGGGTCGAGTTGC
GGACGCGCTCGAAGCGCTCCTTGTCCTTCTGCCACAGCGAGCGGACCGCCAGGCCGCGGACCGAGTTGAA
GATCAGCCACAGGATGTCCTCCGCGTCGTCGCGGCTCAGGCCGCGCGACACCAGCACGCCCAGCCACATA
TCCTCGACGACGAAGCGGTTGCGCTCGACGGTGCGCTGGATGCCCTCGCGCAGCGCCGGGTCGCGGTCGG
CGGCCACGATCAGGTCCAGCGAGATCGAGAAGTCGTCGTCCAGGAAGAACTCGGCGGCGTCGTCCAGCAT
CTGCTGGATGACGTCGTCCTCGGGCTTCAGCTTGGCCAGGCGGGCGCGGCTGCGCTCGGTGATCTGCTCG
TACAGCCACTCGAAGGTGGCCAGCAGCAGTTCCAGCTTGGTCGGGAAGTGGTGCGACTGGGCGCCGCGGC
TGACGCCGGCGGCGCCCGGGACGTCGGCGATGCGGAAGCCGGCATAGCCCTTCTCGCGCAGGACGCCCAG
GGCGGCGGCGATCAGCTTGCCCTGGGTTTCCATCGCGCGCTCGGCCTGGGTGCGGCGCTTCGGCGACATG
ATGACCATTCGGGGTCTCTCCCTGCTAGCATCAGGGTTATTGTATCATGAGCGGATACATATGTCAATGT
ACCGGAACAAACAGACAATCTGGTCTGTTTGTACAATATTGACGCCCTGTGGGGGCATCCGTATGATTGC
GCCTCAACAAACAGACAATCTGGTCTGTTTGTAACTAGTAGAGGAAGCTTCCGCATGGACTACAAGGACC
ACGACGGCGACTATAAGGACCACGACATCGACTACAAGGATGACGACGACAAGCTTATTAATATGACTCT
AGAAGATCTCGAGGTACCGAGCTCCAATTGGGATCCGGACTACAAGGACCACGACGGCGACTATAAGGAC
CACGACATCGACTACAAGGATGACGACGACAAGTGAGGATCCGGTGAAGTGACCCGCAAAAAAAAAGGCC
AGGGGATCGCTCCCCCGGCCTTTTTTTTGAATTCACTGGCCGTCGTTTTACAACGTCGTGACTGGGAAAA
CCCTGGCGTTACCCAACTTAATCGCCTTGCAGCACATCCCCCTTTCGCCAGCTGGCGTAATAGCGAAGAG
GCCCGCACCGATCGCCCTTCCCAACAGTTGCGCAGCCTGAATGGCGAATGGCGCCTGATGCGGTATTTTC
TCCTTACGCATCTGTGCGGTATTTCACACCGCATATGGTGCACTCTCAGTACAATCTGCTCTGATGCCGC
ATAGTTAAGCCAGCCCCGACACCCGCCAACACCCGCTGACGCGCCCTGACGGGCTTGTCTGCTCCCGGCA
TCCGCTTACAGACAAGCTGTGACCGTCTCCGGGAGCTGCATGTGTCAGAGGTTTTCACCGTCATCACCGA
AACGCGCGAGACGAAAGGGCCTCGTGATACGCCTATTTTTATAGGTTAATGTCATGATAATAATGGTTTC
TTAGCACCCTTTCTCGGTCCTTCAACGTTCCTGACAACGAGCCTCCTTTTCGCCAATCCATCGACAATCA
CCGCGAGTCCCTGCTCGAACGCTGCGTCCGGACCGGCTTCGTCGAAGGCGTCTATCGCGGCCCGCAACAG
CGGCGAGAGCGGAGCCTGTTCAACGGTGCCGCCGCGCTCGCCGGCATCGCTGTCGCCGGCCTGCTCCTCA
AGCACGGCCCCAACAGTGAAGTAGCTGATTGTCATCAGCGCATTGACGGCGTCCCCGGCCGAAAAACCCG
CCTCGCAGAGGAAGCGAAGCTGCGCGTCGGCCGTTTCCATCTGCGGTGCGCCCGGTCGCGTGCCGGCATG
GATGCGCGCGCCATCGCGGTAGGCGAGCAGCGCCTGCCTGAAGCTGCGGGCATTCCCGATCAGAAATGAG
CGCCAGTCGTCGTCGGCTCTCGGCACCGAATGCGTATGATTCTCCGCCAGCATGGCTTCGGCCAGTGCGT
CGAGCAGCGCCCGCTTGTTCCTGAAGTGCCAGTAAAGCGCCGGCTGCTGAACCCCCAACCGTTCCGCCAG
TTTGCGTGTCGTCAGACCGTCTACGCCGACCTCGTTCAACAGGTCCAGGGCGGCACGGATCACTGTATTC
GGCTGCAACTTTGTCATGCTTGACACTTTATCACTGATAAACATAATATGTCCACCAACTTATCAGTGAT
AAAGAATCCGCGCGTTCAATCGGACCAGCGGAGGCTGGTCCGGAGGCCAGACGTGAAACCCAACATACCC
CTGATCGTAATTCTGAGCACTGTCGCGCTCGACGCTGTCGGCATCGGCCTGATTATGCCGGTGCTGCCGG
GCCTCCTGCGCGATCTGGTTCACTCGAACGACGTCACCGCCCACTATGGCATTCTGCTGGCGCTGTATGC
GTTGGTGCAATTTGCCTGCGCACCTGTGCTGGGCGCGCTGTCGGATCGTTTCGGGCGGCGGCCAATCTTG
CTCGTCTCGCTGGCCGGCGCCACTGTCGACTACGCCATCATGGCGACAGCGCCTTTCCTTTGGGTTCTCT
ATATCGGGCGGATCGTGGCCGGCATCACCGGGGCGACTGGGGCGGTAGCCGGCGCTTATATTGCCGATAT
CACTGATGGCGATGAGCGCGCGCGGCACTTCGGCTTCATGAGCGCCTGTTTCGGGTTCGGGATGGTCGCG
GGACCTGTGCTCGGTGGGCTGATGGGCGGTTTCTCCCCCCACGCTCCGTTCTTCGCCGCGGCAGCCTTGA
ACGGCCTCAATTTCCTGACGGGCTGTTTCCTTTTGCCGGAGTCGCACAAAGGCGAACGCCGGCCGTTACG
CCGGGAGGCTCTCAACCCGCTCGCTTCGTTCCGGTGGGCCCGGGGCATGACCGTCGTCGCCGCCCTGATG
GCGGTCTTCTTCATCATGCAACTTGTCGGACAGGTGCCGGCCGCGCTTTGGGTCATTTTCGGCGAGGATC
GCTTTCACTGGGACGCGACCACGATCGGCATTTCGCTTGCCGCATTTGGCATTCTGCATTCACTCGCCCA
GGCAATGATCACCGGCCCTGTAGCCGCCCGGCTCGGCGAAAGGCGGGCACTCATGCTCGGAATGATTGCC
GACGGCACAGGCTACATCCTGCTTGCCTTCGCGACACGGGGATGGATGGCGTTCCCGATCATGGTCCTGC
TTGCTTCGGGTGGCATCGGAATGCCGGCGCTGCAAGCAATGTTGTCCAGGCAGGTGGATGAGGAACGTCA
GGGGCAGCTGCAAGGCTCACTGGCGGCGCTCACCAGCCTGACCTCGATCGTCGGACCCCTCCTCTTCACG
GCGATCTATGCGGCTTCTATAACAACGTGGAACGGGTGGGCATGGATTGCAGGCGCTGCCCTCTACTTGC
TCTGCCTGCCGGCGCTGCGTCGCGGGCTTTGGAGCGGCGCAGGGCAACGAGCCGATCGCTGATCGTGGAA
ACGATAGGCCTATGCCATGCGGGTCAAGGCGACTTCCGGCAAGCTATACGCGCCCTAGAATTGTCAATTT
TAATCCTCTGTTTATCGGCAGTTCGTAGAGCGCGCCGTGCGTCCCGAGCGATACTGAGCGAAGCAAGTGC
GTCGAGCAGTGCCCGCTTGTTCCTGAAATGCCAGTAAAGCGCTGGCTGCTGAACCCCCAGCCGGAACTGA
CCCCACAAGGCCCTAGCGTTTGCAATGCACCAGGTCATCATTGACCCAGGCGTGTTCCACCAGGCCGCTG
CCTCGCAACTCTTCGCAGGCTTCGCCGACCTGCTCGCGCCACTTCTTCACGCGGGTGGAATCCGATCCGC
ACATGAGGCGGAAGGTTTCCAGCTTGAGCGGGTACGGCTCCCGGTGCGAGCTGAAATAGTCGAACATCCG
TCGGGCCGTCGGCGACAGCTTGCGGTACTTCTCCCATATGAATTTCGTGTAGTGGTCGCCAGCAAACAGC
ACGACGATTTCCTCGTCGATCAGGACCTGGCAACGGGACGTTTTCTTGCCACGGTCCAGGACGCGGAAGC
GGTGCAGCAGCGACACCGATTCCAGGTGCCCAACGCGGTCGGACGTGAAGCCCATCGCCGTCGCCTGTAG
GCGCGACAGGCATTCCTCGGCCTTCGTGTAATACCGGCCATTGATCGACCAGCCCAGGTCCTGGCAAAGC
TCGTAGAACGTGAAGGTGATCGGCTCGCCGATAGGGGTGCGCTTCGCGTACTCCAACACCTGCTGCCACA
CCAGTTCGTCATCGTCGGCCCGCAGCTCGACGCCGGTGTAGGTGATCTTCACGTCCTTGTTGACGTGGAA
AATGACCTTGTTTTGCAGCGCCTCGCGCGGGATTTTCTTGTTGCGCGTGGTGAACAGGGCAGAGCGGGCC
GTGTCGTTTGGCATCGCTCGCATCGTGTCCGGCCACGGCGCAATATCGAACAAGGAAAGCTGCATTTCCT
TGATCTGCTGCTTCGTGTGTTTCAGCAACGCGGCCTGCTTGGCCTCGCTGACCTGTTTTGCCAGGTCCTC
GCCGGCGGTTTTTCGCTTCTTGGTCGTCATAGTTCCTCGCGTGTCGATGGTCATCGACTTCGCCAAACCT
GCCGCCTCCTGTTCGAGACGACGCGAACGCTCCACGGCGGCCGATGGCGCGGGCAGGGCAGGGGGAGCCA
GTTGCACGCTGTCGCGCTCGATCTTGGCCGTAGCTTGCTGGACCATCGAGCCGACGGACTGGAAGGTTTC
GCGGGGCGCACGCATGACGGTGCGGCTTGCGATGGTTTCGGCATCCTCGGCGGAAAACCCCGCGTCGATC
AGTTCTTGCCTGTATGCCTTCCGGTCAAACGTCCGATTCATTCACCCTCCTTGCGGGATTGCCCCGACTC
ACGCCGGGGCAATGTGCCCTTATTCCTGATTTGACCCGCCTGGTGCCTTGGTGTCCAGATAATCCACCTT
ATCGGCAATGAAGTCGGTCCCGTAGACCGTCTGGCCGTCCTTCTCGTACTTGGTATTCCGAATCTTGCCC
TGCACGAATACCAGCTCCGCGAAGTCGCTCTTCTTGATGGAGCGCATGGGGACGTGCTTGGCAATCACGC
GCACCCCCCGGCCGTTTTAGCGGCTAAAAAAGTCATGGCTCTGCCCTCGGGCGGACCACGCCCATCATGA
CCTTGCCAAGCTCGTCCTGCTTCTCTTCGATCTTCGCCAGCAGGGCGAGGATCGTGGCATCACCGAACCG
CGCCGTGCGCGGGTCGTCGGTGAGCCAGAGTTTCAGCAGGCCGCCCAGGCGGCCCAGGTCGCCATTGATG
CGGGCCAGCTCGCGGACGTGCTCATAGTCCACGACGCCCGTGATTTTGTAGCCCTGGCCGACGGCCAGCA
GGTAGGCCTACAGGCTCATGCCGGCCGCCGCCGCCTTTTCCTCAATCGCTCTTCGTTCGTCTGGAAGGCA
GTACACCTTGATAGGTGGGCTGCCCTTCCTGGTTGGCTTGGTTTCATCAGCCATCCGCTTGCCCTCATCT
GTTACGCCGGCGGTAGCCGGCCAGCCTCGCAGAGCAGGATTCCCGTTGAGCACCGCCAGGTGCGAATAAG
GGACAGTGAAGAAGGAACACCCGCTCGCGGGTGGGCCTACTTCACCTATCCTGCCCGGCTGACGCCGTTG
GATACACCAAGGAAAGTCTACACGAACCCTTTGGCAAAATCCTGTATATCGTGCGAAAAAGGATGGATAT
ACCGAAAAAATCGCTATAATGACCCCGAAGCAGGGTTATGCAGCG
